>Addgene plasmid #66392 | GRM7-Tango | depositor partial sequence | sequence record 113397 | empty Tango
GACGGATCGGGAGATCTCCCGATCCCCTATGGTGCACTCTCAGTACAATCTGCTCTGATGCCGCATAGTT
AAGCCAGTATCTGCTCCCTGCTTGTGTGTTGGAGGTCGCTGAGTAGTGCGCGAGCAAAATTTAAGCTACA
ACAAGGCAAGGCTTGACCGACAATTGCATGAAGAATCTGCTTAGGGTTAGGCGTTTTGCGCTGCTTCGCG
ATGTACGGGCCAGATATACGCGTTGACATTGATTATTGACTAGTTATTAATAGTAATCAATTACGGGGTC
ATTAGTTCATAGCCCATATATGGAGTTCCGCGTTACATAACTTACGGTAAATGGCCCGCCTGGCTGACCG
CCCAACGACCCCCGCCCATTGACGTCAATAATGACGTATGTTCCCATAGTAACGCCAATAGGGACTTTCC
ATTGACGTCAATGGGTGGAGTATTTACGGTAAACTGCCCACTTGGCAGTACATCAAGTGTATCATATGCC
AAGTACGCCCCCTATTGACGTCAATGACGGTAAATGGCCCGCCTGGCATTATGCCCAGTACATGACCTTA
TGGGACTTTCCTACTTGGCAGTACATCTACGTATTAGTCATCGCTATTACCATGGTGATGCGGTTTTGGC
AGTACATCAATGGGCGTGGATAGCGGTTTGACTCACGGGGATTTCCAAGTCTCCACCCCATTGACGTCAA
TGGGAGTTTGTTTTGGCACCAAAATCAACGGGACTTTCCAAAATGTCGTAACAACTCCGCCCCATTGACG
CAAATGGGCGGTAGGCGTGTACGGTGGGAGGTCTATATAAGCAGAGCTCTCTGGCTAACTAGAGAACCCA
CTGCTTACTGGCTTATCGAAATTAATACGACTCACTATAGGGAGACCCAAGCTGGCTAGCGTTTAAACTT
AAGCTTGGTACCGAGCTCGGATCCACTAGTCCAGTGTGGTGGAATTCTGCAGATATCCAGCACAGTGGCG
GCCGCGCCACCATGAAGACGATCATCGCCCTGAGCTACATCTTCTGCCTGGTATTCGCCGACTACAAGGA
CGATGATGACGCCAGCATCGATACCGGTGGACGCACCCCACCCAGCCTGGGTCCCCAAGATGAGTCCTGC
ACCACCGCCAGCTCCTCCCTGGCCAAGGACACTTCATCGACCGGTGAGAACCTGTACTTCCAGCTAAGAT
TAGATAAAAGTAAAGTGATTAACAGCGCATTAGAGCTGCTTAATGAGGTCGGAATCGAAGGTTTAACAAC
CCGTAAACTCGCCCAGAAGCTAGGTGTAGAGCAGCCTACATTGTATTGGCATGTAAAAAATAAGCGGGCT
TTGCTCGACGCCTTAGCCATTGAGATGTTAGATAGGCACCATACTCACTTTTGCCCTTTAGAAGGGGAAA
GCTGGCAAGATTTTTTACGTAATAACGCTAAAAGTTTTAGATGTGCTTTACTAAGTCATCGCGATGGAGC
AAAAGTACATTTAGGTACACGGCCTACAGAAAAACAGTATGAAACTCTCGAAAATCAATTAGCCTTTTTA
TGCCAACAAGGTTTTTCACTAGAGAATGCATTATATGCACTCAGCGCTGTGGGGCATTTTACTTTAGGTT
GCGTATTGGAAGATCAAGAGCATCAAGTCGCTAAAGAAGAAAGGGAAACACCTACTACTGATAGTATGCC
GCCATTATTACGACAAGCTATCGAATTATTTGATCACCAAGGTGCAGAGCCAGCCTTCTTATTCGGCCTT
GAATTGATCATATGCGGATTAGAAAAACAACTTAAATGTGAAAGTGGGTCCGCGTACAGCCGCGCGCGTA
CGAAAAACAATTACGGGTCTACCATCGAGGGCCTGCTCGATCTCCCGGACGACGACGCCCCCGAAGAGGC
GGGGCTGGCGGCTCCGCGCCTGTCCTTTCTCCCCGCGGGACACACGCGCAGACTGTCGACGGCCCCCCCG
ACCGATGTCAGCCTGGGGGACGAGCTCCACTTAGACGGCGAGGACGTGGCGATGGCGCATGCCGACGCGC
TAGACGATTTCGATCTGGACATGTTGGGGGACGGGGATTCCCCGGGTCCGGGATTTACCCCCCACGACTC
CGCCCCCTACGGCGCTCTGGATATGGCCGACTTCGAGTTTGAGCAGATGTTTACCGATGCCCTTGGAATT
GACGAGTACGGTGGGTAGCTCGAGTCTAGAGGGCCCGTTTAAACCCGCTGATCAGCCTCGACTGTGCCTT
CTAGTTGCCAGCCATCTGTTGTTTGCCCCTCCCCCGTGCCTTCCTTGACCCTGGAAGGTGCCACTCCCAC
TGTCCTTTCCTAATAAAATGAGGAAATTGCATCGCATTGTCTGAGTAGGTGTCATTCTATTCTGGGGGGT
GGGGTGGGGCAGGACAGCAAGGGGGAGGATTGGGAAGACAATAGCAGGCATGCTGGGGATGCGGTGGGCT
CTATGGCTTCTGAGGCGGAAAGAACCAGCTGGGGCTCTAGGGGGTATCCCC
[124 nt withheld, positions 2502-2625]
C
[91 nt withheld, positions 2627-2717]
A
[49 nt withheld, positions 2719-2767]
CCTTTGACGTTGGAGTCCACGTTCTTT
[37 nt withheld, positions 2795-2831]
ACCCTATCTCGGTCTATTCTTTTGATTTATAAGGGATTTTGCCGATTTCGGCCTATTGGTTAAAAAATGA
GCTGATTTAACAAAAATTTAACGCGAATTAATTCTGTGGAATGTGTGTCAGTTAGGGTGTGGAAAGTCCC
CAGGCTCCCCAGCAGGCAGAAGTATGCAAAGCATGCATCTCAATTAGTCAGCAACCAGGTGTGGAAAGTC
CCCAGGCTCCCCAGCAGGCAGAAGTATGCAAAGCATGCATCTCAATTAGTCAGCAACCATAGTCCCGCCC
CTAACTCCGCCCATCCCGCCCCTAACTCCGCCCAGTTCCGCCCATTCTCCGCCCCATGGCTGACTAATTT
TTTTTATTTATGCAGAGGCCGAGGCCGCCTCTGCCTCTGAGCTATTCCAGAAGTAGTGAGGAGGCTTTTT
TGGAGGCCTAGGCTTTTGCAAAAAGCTCCCGGGAGCTTGTATATCCATTTTCGGATCTGATCAAGAGACA
GGATGAGGATCGTTTCGCATGATTGAACAAGATGGATTGCACGCAGGTTCTCCGGCCGCTTGGGTGGAGA
GGCTATTCGGCTATGACTGGGCACAACAGACAATCGGCTGCTCTGATGCCGCCGTGTTCCGGCTGTCAGC
GCAGGGGCGCCCGGTTCTTTTTGTCAAGACCGACCTGTCCGGTGCCCTGAATGAACTGCAGGACGAGGCA
GCGCGGCTATCGTGGCTGGCCACGACGGGCGTTCCTTGCGCAGCTGTGCTCGACGTTGTCACTGAAGCGG
GAAGGGACTGGCTGCTATTGGGCGAAGTGCCGGGGCAGGATCTCCTGTCATCTCACCTTGCTCCTGCCGA
GAAAGTATCCATCATGGCTGATGCAATGCGGCGGCTGCATACGCTTGATCCGGCTACCTGCCCATTCGAC
CACCAAGCGAAACATCGCATCGAGCGAGCACGTACTCGGATGGAAGCCGGTCTTGTCGATCAGGATGATC
TGGACGAAGAGCATCAGGGGCTCGCGCCAGCCGAACTGTTCGCCAGGCTCAAGGCGCGCATGCCCGACGG
CGAGGATCTCGTCGTGACCCATGGCGATGCCTGCTTGCCGAATATCATGGTGGAAAATGGCCGCTTTTCT
GGATTCATCGACTGTGGCCGGCTGGGTGTGGCGGACCGCTATCAGGACATAGCGTTGGCTACCCGTGATA
TTGCTGAAGAGCTTGGCGGCGAATGGGCTGACCGCTTCCTCGTGCTTTACGGTATCGCCGCTCCCGATTC
GCAGCGCATCGCCTTCTATCGCCTTCTTGACGAGTTCTTCTGAGCGGGACTCTGGGGTTCGAAATGACCG
ACCAAGCGACGCCCAACCTGCCATCACGAGATTTCGATTCCACCGCCGCCTTCTATGAAAGGTTGGGCTT
CGGAATCGTTTTCCGGGACGCCGGCTGGATGATCCTCCAGCGCGGGGATCTCATGCTGGAGTTCTTCGCC
CACCCCAACTTGTTTATTGCAGCTTATAATGGTTACAAATAAAGCAATAGCATCACAAATTTCACAAATA
AAGCATTTTTTTCACTGCATTCTAGTTGTGGTTTGTCCAAACTCATCAATGTATCTTATCATGTCTGTAT
ACCGTCGACCTCTAGCTAGAGCTTGGCGTAATCATGGTCATAGCTGTTTCCTGTGTGAAATTGTTATCCG
CTCACAATTCCACACAACATACGAGCCGGAAGCATAAAGTGTAAAGCCTGGGGTGCCTAATGAGTGAGCT
AACTCACATTAATTGCGTTGCGCTCACTGCCCGCTTTCCAGTCGGGAAACCTGTCGTGCCAGCTGCATTA
ATGAATCGGCCAACGCGCGGGGAGAGGCGGTTTGCGTATTGGGCGCTCTTCCGCTTCCTCGCTCACTGAC
TCGCTGCGCTCGGTCGTTCGGCTGCGGCGAGCGGTATCAGCTCACTCAAAGGCGGTAATACGGTTATCCA
CAGAATCAGGGGATAACGCAGGAAAGAACATGTGAGCAAAAGGCCAGCAAAAGGCCAGGAACCGTAAAAA
GGCCGCGTTGCTGGCGTTTTTCCATAGGCTCCGCCCCCCTGACGAGCATCACAAAAATCGACGCTCAAGT
CAGAGGTGGCGAAACCCGACAGGACTATAAAGATACCAGGCGTTTCCCCCTGGAAGCTCCCTCGTGCGCT
CTCCTGTTCCGACCCTGCCGCTTACCGGATACCTGTCCGCCTTTCTCCCTTCGGGAAGCGTGGCGCTTTC
TCATAGCTCACGCTGTAGGTATCTCAGTTCGGTGTAGGTCGTTCGCTCCAAGCTGGGCTGTGTGCACGAA
CCCCCCGTTCAGCCCGACCGCTGCGCCTTATCCGGTAACTATCGTCTTGAGTCCAACCCGGTAAGACACG
ACTTATCGCCACTGGCAGCAGCCACTGGTAACAGGATTAGCAGAGCGAGGTATGTAGGCGGTGCTACAGA
GTTCTTGAAGTGGTGGCCTAACTACGGCTACACTAGAAGAACAGTATTTGGTATCTGCGCTCTGCTGAAG
CCAGTTACCTTCGGAAAAAGAGTTGGTAGCTCTTGATCCGGCAAACAAACCACCGCTGGTAGCGGTTTTT
TTGTTTGCAAGCAGCAGATTACGCGCAGAAAAAAAGGATCTCAAGAAGATCCTTTGATCTTTTCTACGGG
GTCTGACGCTCAGTGGAACGAAAACTCACGTTAAGGGATTTTGGTCATGAGATTATCAAAAAGGATCTTC
ACCTAGATCCTTTTAAATTAAAAATGAAGTTTTAAATCAATCTAAAGTATATATGAGTAAACTTGGTCTG
ACAGTTACCAATGCTTAATCAGTGAGGCACCTATCTCAGCGATCTGTCTATTTCGTTCATCCATAGTTGC
CTGACTCCCCGTCGTGTAGATAACTACGATACGGGAGGGCTTACCATCTGGCCCCAGTGCTGCAATGATA
CCGCGAGACCCACGCTCACCGGCTCCAGATTTATCAGCAATAAACCAGCCAGCCGGAAGGGCCGAGCGCA
GAAGTGGTCCTGCAACTTTATCCGCCTCCATCCAGTCTATTAATTGTTGCCGGGAAGCTAGAGTAAGTAG
TTCGCCAGTTAATAGTTTGCGCAACGTTGTTGCCATTGCTACAGGCATCGTGGTGTCACGCTCGTCGTTT
GGTATGGCTTCATTCAGCTCCGGTTCCCAACGATCAAGGCGAGTTACATGATCCCCCATGTTGTGCAAAA
AAGCGGTTAGCTCCTTCGGTCCTCCGATCGTTGTCAGAAGTAAGTTGGCCGCAGTGTTATCACTCATGGT
TATGGCAGCACTGCATAATTCTCTTACTGTCATGCCATCCGTAAGATGCTTTTCTGTGACTGGTGAGTAC
TCAACCAAGTCATTCTGAGAATAGTGTATGCGGCGACCGAGTTGCTCTTGCCCGGCGTCAATACGGGATA
ATACCGCGCCACATAGCAGAACTTTAAAAGTGCTCATCATTGGAAAACGTTCTTCGGGGCGAAAACTCTC
AAGGATCTTACCGCTGTTGAGATCCAGTTCGATGTAACCCACTCGTGCACCCAACTGATCTTCAGCATCT
TTTACTTTCACCAGCGTTTCTGGGTGAGCAAAAACAGGAAGGCAAAATGCCGCAAAAAAGGGAATAAGGG
CGACACGGAAATGTTGAATACTCATACTCTTCCTTTTTCAATATTATTGAAGCATTTATCAGGGTTATTG
TCTCATGAGCGGATACATATTTGAATGTATTTAGAAAAATAAACAAATAGGGGTTCCGCGCACATTTCCC
CGAAAAGTGCCACCTGACGTC
