>Addgene plasmid #66392 | GRM7-Tango | depositor partial sequence | sequence record 113398 | GRM7
ATGGTGCAGCTCAGAAAATTGCTTAGGGTCCTTACTCTGATGAAATTCCCATGCTGTGTTCTGGAAGTCC
TGCTGTGTGCCCTGGCGGCAGCCGCAAGGGGACAGGAGATGTATGCCCCCCATTCTATCAGAATTGAAGG
GGACGTTACTCTCGGGGGGCTGTTTCCAGTGCACGCAAAGGGCCCCTCTGGTGTGCCCTGCGGCGATATA
AAGCGGGAAAATGGAATCCATCGGCTGGAGGCTATGCTGTATGCGTTGGATCAGATCAACAGTGACCCCA
ACCTGCTCCCAAACGTAACGTTGGGCGCCCGGATCCTTGATACTTGTAGCAGAGACACATACGCTTTGGA
GCAGTCACTGACATTCGTGCAGGCCCTGATTCAAAAGGACACTAGTGATGTCCGGTGTACCAACGGAGAG
CCCCCAGTATTTGTGAAGCCAGAAAAGGTAGTGGGTGTGATCGGAGCGTCTGGCTCCTCCGTTAGCATCA
TGGTGGCAAACATTCTCAGACTCTTCCAGATCCCACAAATTAGCTACGCCAGTACCGCTCCCGAATTGTC
TGATGACCGGAGATACGACTTTTTCAGCCGGGTGGTGCCCCCGGATAGCTTCCAGGCCCAGGCTATGGTC
GATATCGTCAAAGCCCTTGGCTGGAACTACGTGTCTACACTGGCTTCCGAAGGTTCATACGGCGAGAAGG
GCGTCGAAAGCTTCACCCAGATCAGTAAGGAGGCAGGGGGGCTGTGCATCGCGCAATCCGTGAGAATCCC
GCAAGAGCGCAAGGATAGAACGATAGATTTTGACCGGATTATCAAGCAGTTGCTTGATACTCCCAACTCA
CGGGCAGTGGTGATCTTCGCCAACGATGAGGACATTAAGCAGATACTTGCTGCCGCTAAGAGGGCAGACC
AGGTAGGACACTTTTTGTGGGTCGGCAGTGATAGCTGGGGTTCCAAGATCAATCCTCTTCACCAGCACGA
AGATATTGCCGAAGGGGCGATAACAATCCAGCCGAAACGCGCCACAGTGGAAGGTTTTGACGCCTACTTC
ACCAGTCGAACCTTGGAAAACAACAGGCGAAACGTGTGGTTTGCCGAGTACTGGGAGGAGAATTTCAACT
GTAAGCTTACTATCAGTGGAAGCAAGAAGGAGGATACAGATCGGAAATGTACAGGACAGGAGCGCATCGG
GAAAGACTCAAACTACGAGCAAGAGGGGAAGGTCCAGTTTGTGATTGATGCAGTGTACGCTATGGCTCAT
GCACTGCACCATATGAACAAAGACTTGTGTGCCGATTACCGGGGAGTTTGTCCCGAGATGGAGCAGGCAG
GTGGCAAGAAGCTCTTGAAATACATCCGCAACGTGAACTTCAACGGGAGCGCTGGAACCCCCGTGATGTT
CAATAAAAACGGCGATGCACCAGGCCGATACGATATTTTCCAATATCAAACAACTAACACGAGCAACCCT
GGGTATAGGCTGATCGGTCAATGGACAGATGAGCTTCAACTCAATATTGAGGACATGCAGTGGGGAAAAG
GCGTACGCGAAATACCAGCCTCTGTGTGCACACTGCCATGCAAACCAGGGCAGAGAAAAAAAACCCAGAA
AGGAACCCCCTGTTGTTGGACTTGCGAACCTTGCGACGGATATCAGTATCAGTTTGACGAAATGACGTGT
CAGCACTGTCCCTATGATCAGCGGCCTAATGAAAATAGGACCGGGTGTCAAGACATTCCCATAATCAAAC
TGGAGTGGCACTCCCCATGGGCAGTAATCCCAGTGTTTCTGGCTATGTTGGGGATTATCGCAACCATTTT
TGTTATGGCTACATTCATCCGATACAACGACACTCCAATCGTCCGGGCAAGTGGTAGAGAGCTGTCCTAT
GTCCTGCTCACTGGAATCTTCCTGTGCTATATCATCACTTTCTTGATGATCGCAAAACCTGACGTCGCTG
TTTGCTCCTTCAGGAGGGTGTTCCTCGGACTGGGGATGTGTATCAGCTACGCCGCTCTTCTGACAAAGAC
CAACAGAATATATAGAATCTTTGAACAAGGGAAGAAGAGCGTGACCGCCCCTAGACTGATCTCTCCTACA
TCACAACTGGCCATCACCAGCAGCCTGATTTCAGTGCAGCTCCTCGGAGTCTTTATCTGGTTCGGGGTTG
ACCCGCCCAACATCATCATTGACTATGATGAGCACAAAACGATGAATCCGGAGCAGGCCAGGGGTGTGCT
GAAGTGCGATATCACCGACCTCCAGATCATTTGTAGCCTCGGGTACAGTATTCTTTTGATGGTCACCTGT
ACGGTTTATGCAATCAAAACTCGGGGGGTACCTGAGAACTTCAACGAGGCCAAGCCTATAGGCTTCACCA
TGTATACCACATGTATCGTGTGGCTTGCTTTCATACCTATCTTTTTCGGGACCGCACAAAGCGCCGAAAA
GCTGTACATTCAAACTACAACTTTGACCATTTCTATGAATCTGTCTGCGAGCGTAGCTCTGGGTATGCTT
TACATGCCTAAGGTTTACATCATCATTTTCCACCCCGAACTTAATGTACAGAAGAGAAAGAGAAGTTTTA
AAGCCGTCGTAACCGCCGCAACTATGAGTTCTAGACTCAGCCATAAGCCGTCAGACCGACCTAACGGAGA
GGCAAAGACCGAACTCTGCGAGAACGTCGATCCAAACTCCCCTGCTGCAAAGAAGAAGTATGTCAGCTAT
AATAACCTCGTTATT
