>Addgene plasmid #66392 | GRM7-Tango | addgene partial sequence | sequence record 118330 | CMV-F 5'-CGCAAATGGGCGGTAGGCGTG-3'
CTCTCTGGCTAACTAGAGAACCCACTGCTTACTGGCTTATCGAAATTAATACGACTCACTATAGGGAGAC
CCAAGCTGGCTAGCGTTTAAACTTAAGCTTGGTACCGAGCTCGGATCCACTAGTCCAGTGTGGTGGAATT
CTGCAGATATCCAGCACAGTGGCGGCCGCGCCACCATGAAGACGATCATCGCCCTGAGCTACATCTTCTG
CCTGGTATTCGCCGACTACAAGGACGATGATGACGCCAGCATCGATATGGTGCAGCTCAGAAAATTGCTT
AGGGTCCTTACTCTGATGAAATTCCCATGCTGTGTTCTGGAAGTCCTGCTGTGTGCCCTGGCGGCAGCCG
CAAGGGGACAGGAGATGTATGCCCCCCATTCTATCAGAATTGAAGGGGACGTTACTCTCGGGGGGCTGTT
TCCAGTGCACGCAAAGGGCCCCTCTGGTGTGCCCTGCGGCGATATAAAGCGGGAAAATGGAATCCATCGG
CTGGAGGCTATGCTGTATGCGTTGGATCAGATCAACAGTGACCCCAACCTGCTCCCAAACGTAACGTTGG
GCGCCCGGATCCTTGATACTTGTAGCAGAGACACATACGCTTTGGAGCAGTCACTGACATTCGTGCAGGC
CCTGATTCAAAAGGACACTAGTGATGTCCGGTGTACCAACGGAGAGCCCCCAGTATTTGTGAAGCCAGAA
AAGGTAGTGGGTGTGATCGGAGCGTCTGGCTCCTCCGTTAGCATCATGGTGGCAAACATTCTCAGACTCT
TCCAGATCCCACAAATTAGCTACGCCAGTACCGCTCCCGAATTGTCTGATGACCGGAGATACGACTTTTT
CAGCCGGGTGGTGCCCCCGGATAGCTTCCAGCCCAGGCTATGGTCGATATCGTCAAAGCCCTTGGCTGGA
ACTACGTGTCTACACTGGCTTCC
