>Addgene plasmid #66392 | GRM7-Tango | addgene partial sequence | sequence record 118331 | Tet-R 5'-GGCGAGTTTACGGGTTGTTA-3'
CTCTAATGCGCTGTTAATCACTTTACTTTTATCTAATCTTAGCTGGAAGTACAGGTTCTCACCGGTCGAT
GAAGTGTCCTTGGCCAGGGAGGAGCTGGCGGTGGTGCAGGACTCATCTTGGGGACCCAGGCTGGGTGGGG
TGCGTCCACCGGTATCGATAATAACGAGGTTATTATAGCTGACATACTTCTTCTTTGCAGCAGGGGAGTT
TGGATCGACGTTCTCGCAGAGTTCGGTCTTTGCCTCTCCGTTAGGTCGGTCTGACGGCTTATGGCTGAGT
CTAGAACTCATAGTTGCGGCGGTTACGACGGCTTTAAAACTTCTCTTTCTCTTCTGTACATTAAGTTCGG
GGTGGAAAATGATGATGTAAACCTTAGGCATGTAAAGCATACCCAGAGCTACGCTCGCAGACAGATTCAT
AGAAATGGTCAAAGTTGTAGTTTGAATGTACAGCTTTTCGGCGCTTTGTGCGGTCCCGAAAAAGATAGGT
ATGAAAGCAAGCCACACGATACATGTGGTATACATGGTGAAGCCTATAGGCTTGGCCTCGTTGAAGTTCT
CAGGTACCCCCCGAGTTTTGATTGCATAAACCGTACAGGTGACCATCAAAAGAATACTGTACCCGAGGCT
ACAAATGATCTGGAGGTCGGTGATATCGCACTTCAGCACACCCCTGGCCTGCTCCGGATTCATCGTTTTG
TGCTCATCATAGTCAATGATGATGTTGGGCGGGTCAACCCCGAACCAGATAAAGACTCCGAGGAGCTGCA
CTGAAATCAGGCTGCTGGTGATGGCCAGTTGTGATGTAGGAGAGATCAGTCTAGGGGCGGTCACGCTCTT
CTTCCCTTGTTCAAAGATTCTATATATTCTGTTGGTCTTTGTCAGAAGAGCGGCGTAGCTGATACACATC
CCCAGTCCGAGGAACACCCTCCTGAAGGAGCAAACAGCGACGTCAGGTTTTGCGATCATCAAGAAAGTGA
TGATATAGCACAGGAAGATTCCAGTGAGC
