[The description below was written by a language model from this plasmid's Addgene catalogue record.]
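Description:
GRM7-Tango is a mammalian expression plasmid from the PRESTO-Tango collection, built on an "empty Tango" backbone of about 6.6 kb that was itself derived from pcDNA3.1(+). It is maintained in E. coli as a high-copy plasmid under ampicillin selection. It also carries a neomycin resistance marker, so transfected mammalian cells can be selected with G418. The insert is the human GRM7 coding sequence (about 2.7 kb), which encodes metabotropic glutamate receptor 7, a G protein-coupled receptor. Expression is driven by the CMV promoter, and the backbone supplies an N-terminal FLAG tag that can be used to detect the receptor.

The construct expresses the receptor for an assay in which arrestin translocation to the activated GPCR is converted into a transcriptional output. The depositor's notes indicate that a tTA (tetracycline transactivator) sequence lies downstream of the receptor, consistent with the Tango principle of a transcription factor tethered to the receptor's C-terminus. In that design, arrestin recruitment releases the factor, which then activates a reporter gene. The record does not itemise the linker, any protease cleavage site or other modules between GRM7 and tTA, and no feature table is available to confirm them. GRM7 was cloned by restriction enzymes with NotI at the 5′ end. The nominal 3′ site is XhoI, but the depositor cautions that most vectors in this series carry XbaI rather than XhoI downstream of tTA, so the site present here should be checked by sequencing. The plasmid was produced as part of a programme that develops tools for understudied druggable proteins, and it is meant for parallel ligand screening across the GPCR repertoire.
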