Addgene plasmid #66392: GRM7-Tango
Purpose: Expression of G protein-coupled receptors for PRESTO-Tango: parallel receptorome expression and screening via transcriptional output, with transcriptional activation following arrestin translocation
Depositing lab: Bryan Roth. Publication: PRESTO-Tango as an open-source resource for interrogation of the druggable human GPCRome. Kroeze WK, Sassano MF, Huang XP, Lansu K, McCorvy JD, Giguere PM, Sciaky N, Roth BL. Nat Struct Mol Biol. 2015 May;22(5):362-9. doi: 10.1038/nsmb.3014. Epub 2015 Apr 20. PubMed 25895059.
Backbone
  Vector backbone: empty Tango
  Backbone size w/o insert (bp): 6632
  Vector type: Mammalian Expression
  Selectable markers: Neomycin (select with G418)
Growth in bacteria
  Bacterial resistance: Ampicillin, 100 μg/mL
  Growth temperature: 37°C
  Growth strain: DH5alpha
  Copy number: High Copy
Gene/Insert
  Gene/Insert name: GRM7
  Species: H. sapiens (human)
  Insert size (bp): 2745
  Entrez Gene: GRM7 (a.k.a. GLUR7, GPRC1G, MGLU7, MGLUR7, PPP1R87)
  Promoter: CMV
  Tag / fusion protein: FLAG (N terminal on backbone)
  Cloning method: Restriction Enzyme; 5′ cloning site NotI (not destroyed); 3′ cloning site XhoI (unknown if destroyed)
  Sequencing primers: 5′ CMV-F; 3′ Tet-R
Terms and licenses: Academic/Nonprofit Terms; Industry Terms: Not Available to Industry
Depositor comments: Please note: Most of the PRESTO-Tango vectors do not contain the XhoI cut site downstream of the tTA sequence and instead carry an XbaI site. If you need to perform an XhoI digest we recommend sequencing with a forward primer at the C-terminus of tTA to determine which of the two sites is present. Suggested primer: 5-gagctccacttagacggcgagg-3. Original backbone was pcDNA3.1(+). These plasmids were generated as part of the Illuminating the Druggable Genome (IDG) program sponsored by the NIH Common Fund. The goal of this program is to identify, gather, and distribute information and resources for proteins that currently are not well-studied yet belong to commonly drug-targeted protein families: protein kinases, non-olfactory G-protein coupled receptors (GPCRs), and ion channels. The IDG program is designed to develop fundamental research tools for understudied proteins, elucidate their function, and disseminate the IDG-related resources and data to the greater scientific community.
How to cite: GRM7-Tango was a gift from Bryan Roth (Addgene plasmid # 66392 ; http://n2t.net/addgene:66392 ; RRID:Addgene_66392)
